Addgene plasmid #190704: pAc-sgRNA-Cas9.scr_2
Purpose: Expresses scrambled sgRNA and Cas9-Puro in Drosophila S2 cells
Depositing lab: David Bartel. Depositing organization: Whitehead Institute for Biomedical Research. Publication: Endogenous transcripts direct microRNA degradation in Drosophila, and this targeted degradation is required for proper embryonic development. Kingston ER, Blodgett LW, Bartel DP. Mol Cell. 2022 Sep 15. pii: S1097-2765(22)00849-8. doi: 10.1016/j.molcel.2022.08.029. PubMed 36150386.
Backbone
  Vector backbone: pAc-sgRNA-Cas9
  Backbone manufacturer: Ji-Long Liu
  Backbone size w/o insert (bp): 10615
  Total vector size (bp): 10635
  Vector type: Insect Expression, CRISPR
  Selectable markers: Puromycin
Growth in bacteria
  Bacterial resistance: Ampicillin, 100 μg/mL
  Growth temperature: 37°C
  Growth strain: DH5alpha
  Copy number: High Copy
Gene/Insert
  Gene/Insert name: Scrambled sgRNA 2
  gRNA/shRNA sequence: CAAGCCTCAGGTAGATACAG
  Species: D. melanogaster (fly)
  Promoter: Drosophila U6
  Cloning method: Restriction Enzyme; 5′ cloning site SapI (destroyed during cloning); 3′ cloning site SapI (destroyed during cloning)
  Sequencing primers: 5′ GTTCGACTTGCAGCCTGAAATACG
Terms and licenses: Academic/Nonprofit Terms; Industry Terms: Not Available to Industry
How to cite: pAc-sgRNA-Cas9.scr_2 was a gift from David Bartel (Addgene plasmid # 190704 ; http://n2t.net/addgene:190704 ; RRID:Addgene_190704)
