[The description below was written by a language model from this plasmid's Addgene catalogue record and pLannotate feature annotations shown in this document.]
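Description:
pAc-sgRNA-Cas9.scr_2 is an all-in-one CRISPR/Cas9 plasmid for Drosophila S2 cells, built on the pAc-sgRNA-Cas9 insect expression backbone and totalling about 10.6 kb. In bacteria it is maintained as a high-copy plasmid through a ColE1/pUC-type origin and selected with ampicillin via the β-lactamase gene. Short remnants of a tetracycline resistance gene and of SV40 large T antigen are also annotated; these appear to be non-functional fragments carried over from earlier vectors.

The plasmid carries two divergently oriented expression units. One uses the RNA polymerase III Drosophila U6-2 promoter to transcribe a 20-nt spacer fused to the Streptococcus pyogenes guide RNA scaffold. The spacer was inserted between two SapI sites that were destroyed during cloning. Here it is a scrambled sequence ("Scrambled sgRNA 2"), presumably meant to lack a genomic target. In the opposite direction, the strong constitutive actin 5C (Ac5) promoter drives S. pyogenes Cas9, which is annotated as two adjoining N- and C-terminal segments that together make up the complete coding region. Cas9 is followed by a nucleoplasmin nuclear localization signal and then by puromycin N-acetyltransferase. The record describes this product as Cas9-Puro, but the feature table does not annotate the element in the short gap linking the two coding sequences. An SV40 polyadenylation signal is annotated adjacent to the end of the cassette, although on the opposite strand.

Puromycin selection enriches for transfected S2 cells expressing Cas9 and the guide. With its scrambled guide, the plasmid most likely serves as a negative control alongside sibling constructs carrying gene-targeting guides. It was deposited with a study of endogenous transcripts that direct microRNA degradation in Drosophila.
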