Features (pLannotate 1.2.2; 14 found; start..end, strand, type, name):
    175..279     +  promoter       AmpR promoter: bla
    280..1140    +  CDS            AmpR: β-lactamase; bla; confers resistance to ampicillin, carbenicillin, and related antibiotics
   1311..1899    +  rep_origin     ori: high-copy-number ColE1/pMB1/pBR322/pUC origin of replication
   1945..2392    -  CDS            TcR (fragment): tetracycline efflux protein; tet; confers resistance to tetracycline
   2393..2477    +  CDS            large T antigen (fragment): large T antigen from SV40 (simian virus 40)
   2500..2634    +  polyA_signal   SV40 poly(A) signal: SV40 polyadenylation signal
   2642..3241    -  CDS            PuroR: puromycin N-acetyltransferase; pac from Streptomyces alboniger; confers resistance to puromycin
   3335..3382    -  CDS            nucleoplasmin NLS: bipartite nuclear localization signal from nucleoplasmin
   3383..5881    -  CDS            Cas9(C): C-terminal portion of Streptococcus pyogenes Cas9 (Zetsche et al., 2015)
   5882..7483    -  CDS            Cas9(N): N-terminal portion of Streptococcus pyogenes Cas9 (Zetsche et al., 2015)
   7644..10075   -  promoter       Ac5 promoter: Drosophila melanogaster actin 5c promoter
  10076..10475   +  promoter       dU6-2 promoter: RNA polymerase III promoter for Drosophila U6-2 snRNA (Das et al., 1987)
  10497..10572   +  misc_RNA       gRNA scaffold: guide RNA scaffold for the Streptococcus pyogenes CRISPR/Cas9 system
  10579..25      -  promoter       Ac5 promoter (fragment) (across the origin): Drosophila melanogaster actin 5C promoter
>Addgene plasmid #190704 | pAc-sgRNA-Cas9.scr_2 | addgene full sequence | sequence record 373334 | Addgene NGS Result
TGATTCAGAGTTGATGCCATTCATGATTTTTTTTTAGAAGTATCATTTGTGTTTTTAGAATATAGAATTA
ATTCTTGAAGACGAAAGGGCCTCGTGATACGCCTATTTTTATAGGTTAATGTCATGATAATAATGGTTTC
TTAGACGTCAGGTGGCACTTTTCGGGGAAATGTGCGCGGAACCCCTATTTGTTTATTTTTCTAAATACAT
TCAAATATGTATCCGCTCATGAGACAATAACCCTGATAAATGCTTCAATAATATTGAAAAAGGAAGAGTA
TGAGTATTCAACATTTCCGTGTCGCCCTTATTCCCTTTTTTGCGGCATTTTGCCTTCCTGTTTTTGCTCA
CCCAGAAACGCTGGTGAAAGTAAAAGATGCTGAAGATCAGTTGGGTGCACGAGTGGGTTACATCGAACTG
GATCTCAACAGCGGTAAGATCCTTGAGAGTTTTCGCCCCGAAGAACGTTTTCCAATGATGAGCACTTTTA
AAGTTCTGCTATGTGGCGCGGTATTATCCCGTGTTGACGCCGGGCAAGAGCAACTCGGTCGCCGCATACA
CTATTCTCAGAATGACTTGGTTGAGTACTCACCAGTCACAGAAAAGCATCTTACGGATGGCATGACAGTA
AGAGAATTATGCAGTGCTGCCATAACCATGAGTGATAACACTGCGGCCAACTTACTTCTGACAACGATCG
GAGGACCGAAGGAGCTAACCGCTTTTTTGCACAACATGGGGGATCATGTAACTCGCCTTGATCGTTGGGA
ACCGGAGCTGAATGAAGCCATACCAAACGACGAGCGTGACACCACGATGCCTGCAGCAATGGCAACAACG
TTGCGCAAACTATTAACTGGCGAACTACTTACTCTAGCTTCCCGGCAACAATTAATAGACTGGATGGAGG
CGGATAAAGTTGCAGGACCACTTCTGCGCTCGGCCCTTCCGGCTGGCTGGTTTATTGCTGATAAATCTGG
AGCCGGTGAGCGTGGGTCTCGCGGTATCATTGCAGCACTGGGGCCAGATGGTAAGCCCTCCCGTATCGTA
GTTATCTACACGACGGGGAGTCAGGCAACTATGGATGAACGAAATAGACAGATCGCTGAGATAGGTGCCT
CACTGATTAAGCATTGGTAACTGTCAGACCAAGTTTACTCATATATACTTTAGATTGATTTAAAACTTCA
TTTTTAATTTAAAAGGATCTAGGTGAAGATCCTTTTTGATAATCTCATGACCAAAATCCCTTAACGTGAG
TTTTCGTTCCACTGAGCGTCAGACCCCGTAGAAAAGATCAAAGGATCTTCTTGAGATCCTTTTTTTCTGC
GCGTAATCTGCTGCTTGCAAACAAAAAAACCACCGCTACCAGCGGTGGTTTGTTTGCCGGATCAAGAGCT
ACCAACTCTTTTTCCGAAGGTAACTGGCTTCAGCAGAGCGCAGATACCAAATACTGTCCTTCTAGTGTAG
CCGTAGTTAGGCCACCACTTCAAGAACTCTGTAGCACCGCCTACATACCTCGCTCTGCTAATCCTGTTAC
CAGTGGCTGCTGCCAGTGGCGATAAGTCGTGTCTTACCGGGTTGGACTCAAGACGATAGTTACCGGATAA
GGCGCAGCGGTCGGGCTGAACGGGGGGTTCGTGCACACAGCCCAGCTTGGAGCGAACGACCTACACCGAA
CTGAGATACCTACAGCGTGAGCTATGAGAAAGCGCCACGCTTCCCGAAGGGAGAAAGGCGGACAGGTATC
CGGTAAGCGGCAGGGTCGGAACAGGAGAGCGCACGAGGGAGCTTCCAGGGGGAAACGCCTGGTATCTTTA
TAGTCCTGTCGGGTTTCGCCACCTCTGACTTGAGCGTCGATTTTTGTGATGCTCGTCAGGGGGGCGGAGC
CTATGGAAAAACGCCAGCAACGCGGCCTTTTTACGGTTCCTGGCCTTTTGCTGGCCTTGAAGCTGTCCCT
GATGGTCGTCATCTACCTGCCTGGACAGCATGGCCTGCAACGCGGGCATCCCGATGCCGCCGGAAGCGAG
AAGAATCATAATGGGGAAGGCCATCCAGCCTCGCGTCGCGAACGCCAGCAAGACGTAGCCCAGCGCGTCG
GCCGCCATGCCGGCGATAATGGCCTGCTTCTCGCCGAAACGTTTGGTGGCGGGACCAGTGACGAAGGCTT
GAGCGAGGGCGTGCAAGATTCCGAATACCGCAAGCGACAGGCCGATCATCGTCGCGCTCCAGCGAAAGCG
GTCCTCGCCGAAAATGACCCAGAGCGCTGCCGGCACCTGTCCTACGAGTTGCATGATAAAGAAGACAGTC
ATAAGTGCGGCGACGATAGTCATGCCCCGCGCCCACCGGAAGGAGCTGACTGGGTTGAAGGCTCTCAAGG
GCATCGGTCGACTGATCATAATCAGCCATACCACATTTGTAGAGGTTTTACTTGCTTTAAAAAACCTCCC
ACACCTCCCCCTGAACCTGAAACATAAAATGAATGCAATTGTTGTTGTTAACTTGTTTATTGCAGCTTAT
AATGGTTACAAATAAAGCAATAGCATCACAAATTTCACAAATAAAGCATTTTTTTCACTGCATTCTAGTT
GTGGTTTGTCCAAACTCATCAATGTATCTTATCATGTCTGGATCCCTCGAGTCAGGCACCGGGCTTGCGG
GTCATGCACCAGGTGCGCGGTCCTTCGGGCACCTCGACGTCGGCGGTGACGGTGAAGCCGAGCCGCTCGT
AGAAGGGGAGGTTGCGGGGCGCGGAGGTCTCCAGGAAGGCGGGCACCCCGGCGCGCTCGGCCGCCTCCAC
TCCGGGGAGCACGACGGCGCTGCCCAGACCCTTGCCCTGGTGGTCGGGCGAGACGCCGACGGTGGCCAGG
AACCACGCGGGCTCCTTGGGCCGGTGCGGCGCCAGGAGGCCTTCCATCTGTTGCTGCGCGGCCAGCCGGG
AACCGCTCAACTCGGCCATGCGCGGGCCGATCTCGGCGAACACCGCCCCCGCTTCGACGCTCTCCGGCGT
GGTCCAGACCGCCACCGCGGCGCCGTCGTCCGCGACCCACACCTTGCCGATGTCGAGCCCGACGCGCGTG
AGGAAGAGTTCTTGCAGCTCGGTGACCCGCTCGATGTGGCGGTCCGGGTCGACGGTGTGGCGCGTGGCGG
GGTAGTCGGCGAACGCGGCGGCGAGGGTGCGTACGGCCCGGGGGACGTCGTCGCGGGTGGCGAGGCGCAC
CGTGGGCTTGTACTCGGTCATGCTACCGCTGCCGCTACCGCTAGCAGGGCCGGGATTCTCCTCCACGTCA
CCGCATGTTAGAAGACTTCCTCTGCCCTCAAGCTTGCCTGATCCCTTTTTCTTTTTTGCCTGGCCGGCCT
TTTTCGTGGCCGCCGGCCTTTTGTCGCCTCCCAGCTGAGACAGGTCGATCCGTGTCTCGTACAGGCCGGT
GATGCTCTGGTGGATCAGGGTGGCGTCCAGCACCTCTTTGGTGCTGGTGTACCTCTTCCGGTCGATGGTG
GTGTCAAAGTACTTGAAGGCGGCAGGGGCTCCCAGATTGGTCAGGGTAAACAGGTGGATGATATTCTCGG
CCTGCTCTCTGATGGGCTTATCCCGGTGCTTGTTGTAGGCGGACAGCACTTTGTCCAGATTAGCGTCGGC
CAGGATCACTCTCTTGGAGAACTCGCTGATCTGCTCGATGATCTCGTCCAGGTAGTGCTTGTGCTGTTCC
ACAAACAGCTGTTTCTGCTCATTATCCTCGGGGGAGCCCTTCAGCTTCTCATAGTGGCTGGCCAGGTACA
GGAAGTTCACATATTTGGAGGGCAGGGCCAGTTCGTTTCCCTTCTGCAGTTCGCCGGCAGAGGCCAGCAT
TCTCTTCCGGCCGTTTTCCAGCTCGAACAGGGAGTACTTAGGCAGCTTGATGATCAGGTCCTTTTTCACT
TCTTTGTAGCCCTTGGCTTCCAGAAAGTCGATGGGATTCTTCTCGAAGCTGCTTCTTTCCATGATGGTGA
TCCCCAGCAGCTCTTTCACACTCTTCAGTTTCTTGGACTTGCCCTTTTCCACTTTGGCCACCACCAGCAC
AGAATAGGCCACGGTGGGGCTGTCGAAGCCGCCGTACTTCTTAGGGTCCCAGTCCTTCTTTCTGGCGATC
AGCTTATCGCTGTTCCTCTTGGGCAGGATAGACTCTTTGCTGAAGCCGCCTGTCTGCACCTCGGTCTTTT
TCACGATATTCACTTGGGGCATGCTCAGCACTTTCCGCACGGTGGCAAAATCCCGGCCCTTATCCCACAC
GATCTCCCCGGTTTCGCCGTTTGTCTCGATCAGAGGCCGCTTCCGGATCTCGCCGTTGGCCAGGGTAATC
TCGGTCTTGAAAAAGTTCATGATGTTGCTGTAGAAGAAGTACTTGGCGGTAGCCTTGCCGATTTCCTGCT
CGCTCTTGGCGATCATCTTCCGCACGTCGTACACCTTGTAGTCGCCGTACACGAACTCGCTTTCCAGCTT
AGGGTACTTTTTGATCAGGGCGGTTCCCACGACGGCGTTCAGGTAGGCGTCGTGGGCGTGGTGGTAGTTG
TTGATCTCGCGCACTTTGTAAAACTGGAAATCCTTCCGGAAATCGGACACCAGCTTGGACTTCAGGGTGA
TCACTTTCACTTCCCGGATCAGCTTGTCATTCTCGTCGTACTTAGTGTTCATCCGGGAGTCCAGGATCTG
TGCCACGTGCTTTGTGATCTGCCGGGTTTCCACCAGCTGTCTCTTGATGAAGCCGGCCTTATCCAGTTCG
CTCAGGCCGCCTCTCTCGGCCTTGGTCAGATTGTCGAACTTTCTCTGGGTAATCAGCTTGGCGTTCAGCA
GCTGCCGCCAGTAGTTCTTCATCTTCTTCACGACCTCTTCGGAGGGCACGTTGTCGCTCTTGCCCCGGTT
CTTGTCGCTTCTGGTCAGCACCTTGTTGTCGATGGAGTCGTCCTTCAGAAAGCTCTGAGGCACGATATGG
TCCACATCGTAGTCGGACAGCCGGTTGATGTCCAGTTCCTGGTCCACGTACATATCCCGCCCATTCTGCA
GGTAGTACAGGTACAGCTTCTCGTTCTGCAGCTGGGTGTTTTCCACGGGGTGTTCTTTCAGGATCTGGCT
GCCCAGCTCTTTGATGCCCTCTTCGATCCGCTTCATTCTCTCGCGGCTGTTCTTCTGTCCCTTCTGGGTG
GTCTGGTTCTCTCTGGCCATTTCGATCACGATGTTCTCGGGCTTGTGCCGGCCCATCACTTTCACGAGCT
CGTCCACCACCTTCACTGTCTGCAGGATGCCCTTCTTAATGGCGGGGCTGCCGGCCAGATTGGCAATGTG
CTCGTGCAGGCTATCGCCCTGGCCGGACACCTGGGCTTTCTGGATGTCCTCTTTAAAGGTCAGGCTGTCG
TCGTGGATCAGCTGCATGAAGTTTCTGTTGGCGAAGCCGTCGGACTTCAGGAAATCCAGGATTGTCTTGC
CGGACTGCTTGTCCCGGATGCCGTTGATCAGCTTCCGGCTCAGCCTGCCCCAGCCGGTGTATCTCCGCCG
CTTCAGCTGCTTCATCACTTTGTCGTCGAACAGGTGGGCATAGGTTTTCAGCCGTTCCTCGATCATCTCT
CTGTCCTCAAACAGTGTCAGGGTCAGCACGATATCTTCCAGAATGTCCTCGTTTTCCTCATTGTCCAGGA
AGTCCTTGTCCTTGATAATTTTCAGCAGATCGTGGTATGTGCCCAGGGAGGCGTTGAACCGATCTTCCAC
GCCGGAGATTTCCACGGAGTCGAAGCACTCGATTTTCTTGAAGTAGTCCTCTTTCAGCTGCTTCACGGTC
ACTTTCCGGTTGGTCTTGAACAGCAGGTCCACGATGGCCTTTTTCTGCTCGCCGCTCAGGAAGGCGGGCT
TTCTCATTCCCTCGGTCACGTATTTCACTTTGGTCAGCTCGTTATACACGGTGAAGTACTCGTACAGCAG
GCTGTGCTTGGGCAGCACCTTCTCGTTGGGCAGGTTCTTATCGAAGTTGGTCATCCGCTCGATGAAGCTC
TGGGCGGAAGCGCCCTTGTCCACCACTTCCTCGAAGTTCCAGGGGGTGATGGTTTCCTCGCTCTTTCTGG
TCATCCAGGCGAATCTGCTGTTTCCCCTGGCCAGAGGGCCCACGTAGTAGGGGATGCGGAAGGTCAGGAT
CTTCTCGATCTTTTCCCGGTTGTCCTTCAGGAATGGGTAAAAATCTTCCTGCCGCCGCAGAATGGCGTGC
AGCTCTCCCAGGTGGATCTGGTGGGGGATGCTGCCGTTGTCGAAGGTCCGCTGCTTCCGCAGCAGGTCCT
CTCTGTTCAGCTTCACGAGCAGTTCCTCGGTGCCGTCCATCTTTTCCAGGATGGGCTTGATGAACTTGTA
GAACTCTTCCTGGCTGGCTCCGCCGTCAATGTAGCCGGCGTAGCCGTTCTTGCTCTGGTCGAAGAAAATC
TCTTTGTACTTCTCAGGCAGCTGCTGCCGCACGAGAGCTTTCAGCAGGGTCAGGTCCTGGTGGTGCTCGT
CGTATCTCTTGATCATAGAGGCGCTCAGGGGGGCCTTGGTGATCTCGGTGTTCACTCTCAGGATGTCGCT
CAGCAGGATGGCGTCGGACAGGTTCTTGGCGGCCAGAAACAGGTCGGCGTACTGGTCGCCGATCTGGGCC
AGCAGGTTGTCCAGGTCGTCGTCGTAGGTGTCCTTGCTCAGCTGCAGTTTGGCATCCTCGGCCAGGTCGA
AGTTGCTCTTGAAGTTGGGGGTCAGGCCCAGGCTCAGGGCAATCAGGTTTCCGAACAGGCCATTCTTCTT
CTCGCCGGGCAGCTGGGCGATCAGATTTTCCAGCCGTCTGCTCTTGCTCAGTCTGGCAGACAGGATGGCC
TTGGCGTCCACGCCGCTGGCGTTGATGGGGTTTTCCTCGAACAGCTGGTTGTAGGTCTGCACCAGCTGGA
TGAACAGCTTGTCCACGTCGCTGTTGTCGGGGTTCAGGTCGCCCTCGATCAGGAAGTGGCCCCGGAACTT
GATCATGTGGGCCAGGGCCAGATAGATCAGCCGCAGGTCGGCCTTGTCGGTGCTGTCCACCAGTTTCTTT
CTCAGGTGGTAGATGGTGGGGTACTTCTCGTGGTAGGCCACCTCGTCCACGATGTTGCCGAAGATGGGGT
GCCGCTCGTGCTTCTTATCCTCTTCCACCAGGAAGGACTCTTCCAGTCTGTGGAAGAAGCTGTCGTCCAC
CTTGGCCATCTCGTTGCTGAAGATCTCTTGCAGATAGCAGATCCGGTTCTTCCGTCTGGTGTATCTTCTT
CTGGCGGTTCTCTTCAGCCGGGTGGCCTCGGCTGTTTCGCCGCTGTCGAACAGCAGGGCTCCGATCAGGT
TCTTCTTGATGCTGTGCCGGTCGGTGTTGCCCAGCACCTTGAATTTCTTGCTGGGCACCTTGTACTCGTC
GGTGATCACGGCCCAGCCCACAGAGTTGGTGCCGATGTCCAGGCCGATGCTGTACTTCTTGTCGGCTGCT
GGGACTCCGTGGATACCGACCTTCCGCTTCTTCTTTGGGGCCATCTTATCGTCATCGTCTTTGTAATCAA
TATCATGATCCTTGTAGTCTCCGTCGTGGTCCTTATAGTCCATGAATTCCACCACACTGGACTAGTAGGT
ACCCCGATCCGGGGTCTCTGGATTAGACGACTGCTGGCTGATGGAGCGGCTTTGTGTCGGGAGGAGTATC
CACACAGCACAAGAACTCAAACGGTAGTGATATGAAAACTGGTCCCGCAGCCCGTTTTATAAAGCCCGCT
TAGCGCTAAAACCTTATCAGCCGCAATGCTCTCCGCTCTCAAGTCGCGTTCAAAACTTTTACCATATATG
GGTATGAATTGTTCGCCGATTGGGTTTTCATTTACGGAGAATTTCCTCCGCAACTGGGTGTTCGTGCTTG
TGTGTGTCTTGTATATCGCCATGAAGAGTGTACTTCCATGGGTCCTATCAGTTGCGGCATGTGATTCAAT
TTGGGGGTTACTCATATTCGATACTTCAGCTGGTTATCTTTATGCTGTGATGGTCACGGTGCTTTTACAC
ATTTTTTCCCCAACTACTCATTGTATGCCAAAACATACATATGTACATGTGTTTATAGTGGGTTTATTAG
TAATGTCCAGCGATATTAAAACATTACAGTTAAATAATATTCATATTAGCTTACGTTTACTGCTATCTGC
ACTTCAAATTGGTTATTCCAGGGACATTTTGTGCAACACACATCTTCTAGTAGGGCATTCACTAGTCGTA
GAAAACACACCTAACTTAAGCCGGTTTTAACAATAACGGCGAAACAGCTGCCAGACGAGAGAAAAGTACA
CAGCAAGAAGCATTTCTATAATGATGCCGTCCTAAATATGCAGCATTTTTGCTCAAATTGATCATTTCGT
TGCATCGCTCAGGTGGTATAGTATTTGGCTATTGAATGTGATTGCTATCTTAATAGTTTTGAATAGTAAT
AGTGCAAATATTCATTCATAAAAAATAGGTAATCGATTTTTTCAGTGCAGTCTATGCGTTTGCGCAACAG
AGACGAAGAGAGAGACGCCTCACACACAAGCACATGCGGTCTAAGCTGCTCTCCCTCTTTTTCTCTCTCT
CTCTGGCTTGCGGCAGTTTTCCAGAGGCTGTGACTCAGTAAGCATTTCTTGTTGTTACCCTAACGATAAG
CGTCCGATTCCTAATTCTCTTTCAAATAATTTGTTTTATTTTTTTTTTTGTGTGTTTTGAAGTCAAACAG
CTTCATAAACAATATTAAATATCGCAATTGTTATTGCAAATGCATTCGTATCAGGCGCCTTGATGTTTTT
CGCCAAAACTTCGTCTGCTCTTTGTCAGCGTAATTGCGTTTGCCGGTCGTGCCGTCTTGCTCGCACGCGG
CTTGCAAACAAAAAGTGAAAGAGGGAAAGCCACCTGTGTTGTTGCTTTTGTTGCTATCGTTGGCTGCACA
CACATGGCAATAAGTAACCATATTGTAGACTTATTTATTTTAGCGTTTTCGTTGACTAATCTTTGTTTAA
ATAATTGCCTATTTCGAGCCAAAATGACGCATAAAAGGAAACGGCAACATGCGGTGCGTTGAGCATGCGT
AAGCGAGATGGCGCTAGAGAGAGCGCAGCATAAAAAGAAAAAAACAACCGGCGAGTGGCGAGACACGAAT
AATACACACACGCACACATGGTCAAAGGAGTGGCTCCAACGTCGGTGACGTCGCGCCCAGCCACAGACCC
CGCCACGCCCCGCCCCACCCTTCCTTCCGCTGCCCCGCACCCCTTTCCTTCCACTACCGTTTTGCCGCAT
TTGGTATTGCCATCTCGCTTTTTTGGCTTTACTTTGCTTTTTGAATAAGCCAAGAAACTGAAATCAAAGC
GGACAGTCCGAAAATTGAATATTCCAAAAAACAACAATTGCACATGCACTGCGTTCGGCAAAAGACGCAG
AAATTCAAGCCTTTTGGTCTGGCATCATCTTAAAATATCATCAGTATCATCATTGCCATTATAAATACAT
AAGAAAATGAGAATACATTAAAGATATACATACAATCTTTGTCATAGTCAACATATTTTGCAACAAAATT
ATCTATAGATAACATGTTTTTGTAGAAAATTCCACTAACTGATTTTCGTATAAATACAAATTATTCTCAT
TCTTCAAAATACTCGCCGACGTCATCGCGAAATTCCTCAGCATTCTTCGACAAATGAAGAGAGACAGCGA
GTGACACAATCTTATCTTGCCGACGAGTCTTTGAAAATGGCCCCGGGTAACGGTGAAAAACATATAGCCA
AGAATGGAGCGATCGCCAGGCGATGGAAATTGGCTTCAAATTGCTCCGAATATGGCCAGTTGGTCAGTTG
GCATTGGATTGTGGAGAGATACTAGATCAGCTCGTTCTCCTTCTCCTCCGCATTCTCCTACTCCGCCCGA
AGACGCTTCTTTGATCGCTTCTTTCTCGAATGTGTACATATTCATTATGTATTTGGTGTTTGGCGACGAT
CAGCCAGCTTTAATGGCCATAAAACGTGTCTTGGTTTGTGGGCCACATAACAGGCAGCGAGATCTGTTCG
ACTTGCAGCCTGAAATACGGCACGAGTAGGAAAAGCCGAGTCAAATGCCGAATGCAGAGTCTCATTACAG
CACAATCAACTCAAGAAAAACTCGACACTTTTTTACCATTTGCACTTAAATCCTTTTTTATTCGTTATGT
ATACTTTTTTTGGTCCCTAACCAAAACAAAACCAAACTCTCTTAGTCGTGCCTCTATATTTAAAACTATC
AATTTATTATAGTCAATAAATCGAACTGTGTTTTCAACAAACGAACAATAGGACACTTTGATTCTAAAGG
AAATTTTGAAAATCTTAAGCAGAGGGTTCTTAAGACCATTTGCCAATTCTTATAATTCTCAACTGCTCTT
TCCTGATGTTGATCATTTATATAGGTATGTTTTCCTCAATACTTCGCAAGCCTCAGGTAGATACAGGTTT
TAGAGCTAGAAATAGCAAGTTAAAATAAGGCTAGTCCGTTATCAACTTGAAAAAGTGGCACCGAGTCGGT
GCTTTTTTAGATCTGGAAAAATGATGTGACAGTGGAAATGAGAAGTAGGTGCATCTGCAAAGATT
